>Addgene plasmid #87364 | pBad-HisB-RRvT | addgene full sequence | sequence record 174221 | Addgene NGS Result
CGCCCGCCATAAACTGCCAGGCATCAAATTAAGCAGAAGGCCATCCTGACGGATGGCCTTTTTGCGTTTC
TACAAACTCTTTTGTTTATTTTTCTAAATACATTCAAATATGTATCCGCTCATGAGACAATAACCCTGAT
AAATGCTTCAATAATATTGAAAAAGGAAGAGTATGAGTATTCAACATTTCCGTGTCGCCCTTATTCCCTT
TTTTGCGGCATTTTGCCTTCCTGTTTTTGCTCACCCAGAAACGCTGGTGAAAGTAAAAGATGCTGAAGAT
CAGTTGGGTGCACGAGTGGGTTACATCGAACTGGATCTCAACAGCGGTAAGATCCTTGAGAGTTTTCGCC
CCGAAGAACGTTTTCCAATGATGAGCACTTTTAAAGTTCTGCTATGTGGCGCGGTATTATCCCGTGTTGA
CGCCGGGCAAGAGCAACTCGGTCGCCGCATACACTATTCTCAGAATGACTTGGTTGAGTACTCACCAGTC
ACAGAAAAGCATCTTACGGATGGCATGACAGTAAGAGAATTATGCAGTGCTGCCATAACCATGAGTGATA
ACACTGCGGCCAACTTACTTCTGACAACGATCGGAGGACCGAAGGAGCTAACCGCTTTTTTGCACAACAT
GGGGGATCATGTAACTCGCCTTGATCGTTGGGAACCGGAGCTGAATGAAGCCATACCAAACGACGAGCGT
GACACCACGATGCCTGTAGCAATGGCAACAACGTTGCGCAAACTATTAACTGGCGAACTACTTACTCTAG
CTTCCCGGCAACAATTAATAGACTGGATGGAGGCGGATAAAGTTGCAGGACCACTTCTGCGCTCGGCCCT
TCCGGCTGGCTGGTTTATTGCTGATAAATCTGGAGCCGGTGAGCGTGGGTCTCGCGGTATCATTGCAGCA
CTGGGGCCAGATGGTAAGCCCTCCCGTATCGTAGTTATCTACACGACGGGGAGTCAGGCAACTATGGATG
AACGAAATAGACAGATCGCTGAGATAGGTGCCTCACTGATTAAGCATTGGTAACTGTCAGACCAAGTTTA
CTCATATATACTTTAGATTGATTTAAAACTTCATTTTTAATTTAAAAGGATCTAGGTGAAGATCCTTTTT
GATAATCTCATGACCAAAATCCCTTAACGTGAGTTTTCGTTCCACTGAGCGTCAGACCCCGTAGAAAAGA
TCAAAGGATCTTCTTGAGATCCTTTTTTTCTGCGCGTAATCTGCTGCTTGCAAACAAAAAAACCACCGCT
ACCAGCGGTGGTTTGTTTGCCGGATCAAGAGCTACCAACTCTTTTTCCGAAGGTAACTGGCTTCAGCAGA
GCGCAGATACCAAATACTGTCCTTCTAGTGTAGCCGTAGTTAGGCCACCACTTCAAGAACTCTGTAGCAC
CGCCTACATACCTCGCTCTGCTAATCCTGTTACCAGTGGCTGCTGCCAGTGGCGATAAGTCGTGTCTTAC
CGGGTTGGACTCAAGACGATAGTTACCGGATAAGGCGCAGCGGTCGGGCTGAACGGGGGGTTCGTGCACA
CAGCCCAGCTTGGAGCGAACGACCTACACCGAACTGAGATACCTACAGCGTGAGCTATGAGAAAGCGCCA
CGCTTCCCGAAGGGAGAAAGGCGGACAGGTATCCGGTAAGCGGCAGGGTCGGAACAGGAGAGCGCACGAG
GGAGCTTCCAGGGGGAAACGCCTGGTATCTTTATAGTCCTGTCGGGTTTCGCCACCTCTGACTTGAGCGT
CGATTTTTGTGATGCTCGTCAGGGGGGCGGAGCCTATGGAAAAACGCCAGCAACGCGGCCTTTTTACGGT
TCCTGGCCTTTTGCTGGCCTTTTGCTCACATGTTCTTTCCTGCGTTATCCCCTGATTCTGTGGATAACCG
TATTACCGCCTTTGAGTGAGCTGATACCGCTCGCCGCAGCCGAACGACCGAGCGCAGCGAGTCAGTGAGC
GAGGAAGCGGAAGAGCGCCTGATGCGGTATTTTCTCCTTACGCATCTGTGCGGTATTTCACACCGCATAT
GGTGCACTCTCAGTACAATCTGCTCTGATGCCGCATAGTTAAGCCAGTATACACTCCGCTATCGCTACGT
GACTGGGTCATGGCTGCGCCCCGACACCCGCCAACACCCGCTGACGCGCCCTGACGGGCTTGTCTGCTCC
CGGCATCCGCTTACAGACAAGCTGTGACCGTCTCCGGGAGCTGCATGTGTCAGAGGTTTTCACCGTCATC
ACCGAAACGCGCGAGGCAGCAGATCAATTCGCGCGCGAAGGCGAAGCGGCATGCATAATGTGCCTGTCAA
ATGGACGAAGCAGGGATTCTGCAAACCCTATGCTACTCCGTCAAGCCGTCAATTGTCTGATTCGTTACCA
ATTATGACAACTTGACGGCTACATCATTCACTTTTTCTTCACAACCGGCACGGAACTCGCTCGGGCTGGC
CCCGGTGCATTTTTTAAATACCCGCGAGAAATAGAGTTGATCGTCAAAACCAACATTGCGACCGACGGTG
GCGATAGGCATCCGGGTGGTGCTCAAAAGCAGCTTCGCCTGGCTGATACGTTGGTCCTCGCGCCAGCTTA
AGACGCTAATCCCTAACTGCTGGCGGAAAAGATGTGACAGACGCGACGGCGACAAGCAAACATGCTGTGC
GACGCTGGCGATATCAAAATTGCTGTCTGCCAGGTGATCGCTGATGTACTGACAAGCCTCGCGTACCCGA
TTATCCATCGGTGGATGGAGCGACTCGTTAATCGCTTCCATGCGCCGCAGTAACAATTGCTCAAGCAGAT
TTATCGCCAGCAGCTCCGAATAGCGCCCTTCCCCTTGCCCGGCGTTAATGATTTGCCCAAACAGGTCGCT
GAAATGCGGCTGGTGCGCTTCATCCGGGCGAAAGAACCCCGTATTGGCAAATATTGACGGCCAGTTAAGC
CATTCATGCCAGTAGGCGCGCGGACGAAAGTAAACCCACTGGTGATACCATTCGCGAGCCTCCGGATGAC
GACCGTAGTGATGAATCTCTCCTGGCGGGAACAGCAAAATATCACCCGGTCGGCAAACAAATTCTCGTCC
CTGATTTTTCACCACCCCCTGACCGCGAATGGTGAGATTGAGAATATAACCTTTCATTCCCAGCGGTCGG
TCGATAAAAAAATCGAGATAACCGTTGGCCTCAATCGGCGTTAAACCCGCCACCAGATGGGCATTAAACG
AGTATCCCGGCAGCAGGGGATCATTTTGCGCTTCAGCCATACTTTTCATACTCCCGCCATTCAGAGAAGA
AACCAATTGTCCATATTGCATCAGACATTGCCGTCACTGCGTCTTTTACTGGCTCTTCTCGCTAACCAAA
CCGGTAACCCCGCTTATTAAAAGCATTCTGTAACAAAGCGGGACCAAAGCCATGACAAAAACGCGTAACA
AAAGTGTCTATAATCACGGCAGAAAAGTCCACATTGATTATTTGCACGGCGTCACACTTTGCTATGCCAT
AGCATTTTTATCCATAAGATTAGCGGATCCTACCTGACGCTTTTTATCGCAACTCTCTACTGTTTCTCCA
TACCCGTTTTTTGGGCTAACAGGAGGAATTAACCATGGGGGGTTCTCATCATCATCATCATCATGGTATG
GCTAGCATGACTGGTGGACAGCAAATGGGTCGGGATCTCTACGACGATGACGATAAGGATCCGAGCTCGA
GAATGGTGAGCAAGGGCGAGGAGGTGATCAAGGAATTCATGAGGTTCAAGGTGAGGATGGAGGGCTCCAT
GAATGGACATGAGTTTGAAATTGAAGGAGAGGGAGAGGGACGCCCTTATGAAGGCACCCAGACCGCCAAG
CTGAAGGTGACCAAGGGCGGCCCCCTGCCCTTCGCCTGGGACATTCTGTCCCCTCAGTTTATGTATGGAT
CTAAGGCTTATGTCAAACATCCTGCTGATATTCCCGACTACAAGAAGCTGAGCTTCCCCGAGGGCTTCAA
GTGGGAGAGGGTTATGAACTTCGAAGATGGAGGACTGGTCACAGTCACACAGGATTCCTCCCTGCAGGAT
GGAACACTGATTTACAATGTGAAGATGAGGGGCACCAACTTTCCACCCGACGGCCCCGTGATGCAAAAGA
AGACAATGGGATGGGAGGCTTCCACAGAACGCCTGTATCCTCGTGATGGAGTCCTGAAAGGAGAGATCCA
CCAGGCCCTGAAGCTGAAGGACGGCGGCCACTACCTGGTGGAGTTTAAGACCATTTATATGGCTAAAAAA
CCTGTCCAACTGCCTGGATATTATTATGTCGATACAAAACTGGACATCACCAGCCACAACGAGGACTACA
CCATCGTGGAGCAGTACGAGAGGAGCGAGGGCCGCCATCATCTGTTCCTCTATGGAATGGATGAACTCTA
TAAAGGCAGCACCGGCAGCGGCAGCTCCGGCCCCATGGTCTCCAAAGGAGAAGAAGCCATTAAAGAGTTT
ATGCGCTTCAAAGTCAGCATGGAAGGCAGCATGAACGGCCACGAGTTCGAGATCGAGGGCGAGGGCGAGG
GCAGGCCCTACGAGGGAACACAGACAGCTAAACTGAAAGTCACAAAAGGAGGACCTCTGCCTTTCGCTTG
GGATATCCTGAGCCCCCAGTTCATGTACGGCAGCAAGGCCTACGTGAAGCACCCCGCCGACATCCCTGAT
TATAAAAAACTGTCCTTTCCTGAAGGATTCAGATGGGAACGCGTCATGAATTTCGAGGACGGCGGCCTGG
TGACCGTGACCCAGGACAGCAGCATCCAGGACGGCACCCTGATCTATAAAGTCAAAGTGCGCGGAACAAA
TTTCCCTCCTGATGGACCTGTCATGCAGAAAAAAACCATGGGCTGGGAAGCCAGCACCGAGAGGCTGTAC
CCCAGGGACGGCGTGCTGAAGGGCGAAATTCATCAGGCTCTGAAACTGAAAGATGGAGGACATTATCTGG
TCGAATTCAAAACAATCTACATGGCCAAGAAGCCCGTGCAGCTCCCCGGCTACTACTACGTGGACACCAA
GCTGGATATTACATCCCATAATGAAGATTATACAGTTGTCGAACAGTATGAACGCTCCGAAGGAAGGCAC
CACCTCTTTCTGTACGGCATGGACGAGCTGTACAAGTAAAAGCTTGGCTGTTTTGGCGGATGAGAGAAGA
TTTTCAGCCTGATACAGATTAAATCAGAACGCAGAAGCGGTCTGATAAAACAGAATTTGCCTGGCGGCAG
TAGCGCGGTGGTCCCACCTGACCCCATGCCGAACTCAGAAGTGAAACGCCGTAGCGCCGATGGTAGTGTG
GGGTCTCCCCATGCGAGAGTAGGGAACTGCCAGGCATCAAATAAAACGAAAGGCTCAGTCGAAAGACTGG
GCCTTTCGTTTTATCTGTTGTTTGTCGGTGAACGCTCTCCTGAGTAGGACAAATCCGCCGGGAGCGGATT
TGAACGTTGCGAAGCAACGGCCCGGAGGGTGGCGGGCAGGA
Features (pLannotate 1.2.2; 14 found; start..end, strand, type, name):
     35..62      +  terminator     rrnB T2 terminator: transcription terminator T2 from the E. coli rrnB gene
     81..172     +  promoter       AmpR promoter: bla
    173..1033    +  CDS            AmpR: β-lactamase; bla; confers resistance to ampicillin, carbenicillin, and related antibiotics
   1204..1792    +  rep_origin     ori: high-copy-number ColE1/pMB1/pBR322/pUC origin of replication
   1978..2118    -  misc_feature   bom: basis of mobility region from pBR322
   2220..2260    -  CDS            rop (fragment): Rop protein, which maintains plasmids at low copy number; rop
   2382..3260    -  CDS            araC: L-arabinose regulatory protein; araC
   3287..3571    +  promoter       araBAD promoter: araBAD; promoter of the L-arabinose operon of E. coli; the araC regulatory gene is transcribed in the opposite direction (Guzman et al., 1995)
   3617..3637    +  CDS            capTEV™ (fragment): composite tag for in vivo biotinylation, TEV protease cleavage, and 6xHis tagging
   3638..3670    +  CDS            T7 tag (gene 10 leader): leader peptide from bacteriophage T7 gene 10 promotes efficient translation in E. coli
   3674..3697    +  CDS            Xpress™ tag: Xpress™ epitope tag, including an enterokinase recognition and cleavage site
   3713..5146    +  CDS            RRvT: RRvT is a basic (constitutively fluorescent) red fluorescent protein published in 2016, derived from Discosoma sp.. It has very low acid sensitivity.
   5239..5354    +  ncRNA          5S rRNA: Accession: RF00001 - 5S ribosomal RNA
   5358..5444    +  terminator     rrnB T1 terminator: Escherichia coli rrnB; transcription terminator T1 from the E. coli rrnB gene
