[The description below was written by a language model from this plasmid's Addgene catalogue record and pLannotate feature annotations shown in this document.]
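Description:
pBad-HisB-RRvT is a bacterial expression plasmid built on the commercial pBAD/His B backbone for arabinose-inducible production of RRvT ("Red-red vine Tomato"), a synthetic tandem heterodimeric red fluorescent protein. The feature annotation describes RRvT as a constitutively fluorescent red protein derived from Discosoma sp. with very low acid sensitivity. The catalogue lists the total size as about 5.5 kb, with an insert of roughly 1.4 kb introduced by Gibson assembly. The sequenced record agrees closely with this, at 5,501 nt. The plasmid is maintained in E. coli through a ColE1/pBR322-type origin, accompanied by the pBR322 bom region and only a small remnant of rop. The repository lists it as low copy. Selection is by ampicillin, through β-lactamase expressed from its own bla promoter.

The expression cassette uses the araBAD promoter together with the divergently transcribed araC regulator. AraC represses the promoter in the absence of L-arabinose and activates it when the sugar is present, giving tight, titratable control of expression. Upstream of the RRvT coding sequence, the backbone supplies an N-terminal leader containing the His tag (annotated by the software as a short capTEV fragment, which corresponds to the 6xHis stretch). The leader also includes the T7 gene 10 leader, which promotes efficient translation, and the Xpress epitope with its enterokinase cleavage site. These elements allow metal-affinity purification, immunodetection and optional tag removal. Transcription ends at the rrnB T1 and T2 terminators, which flank a 5S rRNA segment carried over from the rrnB operon. The construct is suited to producing and purifying RRvT in E. coli for characterisation. The associated publication concerns tandem heterodimeric fluorescent proteins with high FRET efficiency.
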