Addgene plasmid #87364: pBad-HisB-RRvT
Purpose: Expresses RRvT, a tandem heterodimer red fluorescent protein
Depositing lab: Robert Campbell. Depositing organization: University of Alberta. Publication: A tandem green-red heterodimeric fluorescent protein with high FRET efficiency. Wiens M, Shen Y, Li X, Salem M, Smisdom N, Zhang W, Brown A, Campbell RE. Chembiochem. 2016 Oct 26. doi: 10.1002/cbic.201600492. PubMed 27781394.
Backbone
  Vector backbone: pBad His B
  Backbone manufacturer: Thermo Fisher Scientific
  Backbone size w/o insert (bp): 4076
  Total vector size (bp): 5514
  Vector type: Bacterial Expression
Growth in bacteria
  Bacterial resistance: Ampicillin, 100 μg/mL
  Growth temperature: 37°C
  Growth strain: DH5alpha
  Copy number: Low Copy
Gene/Insert
  Gene/Insert name: RRvT (alt name: Red-red vine Tomato)
  Species: Synthetic
  Insert size (bp): 1438
  Promoter: pBad (Arabinose)
  Tag / fusion protein: His-Tag (N terminal on backbone)
  Cloning method: Gibson Cloning
  Sequencing primers: 5′ CATGGTATGGCTAGCATGACTGGT; 3′ ACTCAGGAGAGCGTTCAC
Terms and licenses: Academic/Nonprofit Terms; Industry Terms: Not Available to Industry
How to cite: pBad-HisB-RRvT was a gift from Robert Campbell (Addgene plasmid # 87364 ; http://n2t.net/addgene:87364 ; RRID:Addgene_87364)
