>Addgene plasmid #87364 | pBad-HisB-RRvT | depositor partial sequence | sequence record 170369 | RRvT coding region
ATGGGGGGTTCTCATCATCATCATCATCATGGTATGGCTAGCATGACTGGTGGACAGCAAATGGGTCGGG
ATCTGTACGACGATGACGATAAGGATCCGAGCTCGAGAATGGTGAGCAAGGGCGAGGAGGTGATCAAGGA
ATTCATGAGGTTCAAGGTGAGGATGGAGGGCTCCATGAATGGACATGAGTTTGAAATTGAAGGAGAGGGA
GAGGGACGCCCTTATGAAGGCACCCAGACCGCCAAGCTGAAGGTGACCAAGGGCGGCCCCCTGCCCTTCG
CCTGGGACATTCTGTCCCCTCAGTTTATGTATGGATCTAAGGCTTATGTCAAACATCCTGCTGATATTCC
CGACTACAAGAAGCTGAGCTTCCCCGAGGGCTTCAAGTGGGAGAGGGTTATGAACTTCGAAGATGGAGGA
CTGGTCACAGTCACACAGGATTCCTCCCTGCAGGATGGAACACTGATTTACAATGTGAAGATGAGGGGCA
CCAACTTTCCACCCGACGGCCCCGTGATGCAAAAGAAGACAATGGGATGGGAGGCTTCCACAGAACGCCT
GTATCCTCGTGATGGAGTCCTGAAAGGAGAGATCCACCAGGCCCTGAAGCTGAAGGACGGCGGCCACTAC
CTGGTGGAGTTTAAGACCATTTATATGGCTAAAAAACCTGTCCAACTGCCTGGATATTATTATGTCGATA
CAAAACTGGACATCACCAGCCACAACGAGGACTACACCATCGTGGAGCAGTACGAGAGGAGCGAGGGCCG
CCATCATCTGTTCCTCTATGGAATGGATGAACTCTATAAAGGCAGCACCGGCAGCGGCAGCTCCGGCCCC
ATGGTCTCCAAAGGAGAAGAAGCCATTAAAGAGTTTATGCGCTTCAAAGTCAGCATGGAAGGCAGCATGA
ACGGCCACGAGTTCGAGATCGAGGGCGAGGGCGAGGGCAGGCCCTACGAGGGAACACAGACAGCTAAACT
GAAAGTCACAAAAGGAGGACCTCTGCCTTTCGCTTGGGATATCCTGAGCCCCCAGTTCATGTACGGCAGC
AAGGCCTACGTGAAGCACCCCGCCGACATCCCTGATTATAAAAAACTGTCCTTTCCTGAAGGATTCAGAT
GGGAACGCGTCATGAATTTCGAGGACGGCGGCCTGGTGACCGTGACCCAGGACAGCAGCATCCAGGACGG
CACCCTGATCTATAAAGTCAAAGTGCGCGGAACAAATTTCCCTCCTGATGGACCTGTCATGCAGAAAAAA
ACCATGGGCTGGGAAGCCAGCACCGAGAGGCTGTACCCCAGGGACGGCGTGCTGAAGGGCGAAATTCATC
AGGCTCTGAAACTGAAAGATGGAGGACATTATCTGGTCGAATTCAAAACAATCTACATGGCCAAGAAGCC
CGTGCAGCTCCCCGGCTACTACTACGTGGACACCAAGCTGGATATTACATCCCATAATGAAGATTATACA
GTTGTCGAACAGTATGAACGCTCCGAAGGAAGGCACCACCTCTTTCTGTACGGCATGGACGAGCTGTACA
AGTAAAAGCTTGGCTGTTTTGGCGGATGAGAGAAGATTTTCAGCCTGATACAGATTAAATCAGAACGCAG
AAGCGGTCTGATAAAACAGA
